Addgene plasmid #51616: NS5A-mCherry
Purpose: Hep C non-structural protein 5A (binds PI4KA)
Depositing lab: Tamas Balla. Depositing organization: National Institute of Child Health and Human Development (NICHD). Publication: A novel probe for phosphatidylinositol 4-phosphate reveals multiple pools beyond the Golgi. Hammond GR, Machner MP, Balla T. J Cell Biol. 2014 Apr 7. 10.1083/jcb.201312072 PubMed 24711504.
Backbone
  Vector backbone: pEGFP-N1
  Backbone manufacturer: Clontech
  Total vector size (bp): 4723
  Vector type: Mammalian Expression
  Selectable markers: Neomycin (select with G418)
Growth in bacteria
  Bacterial resistance: Kanamycin, 50 μg/mL
  Growth temperature: 37°C
  Growth strain: DH5alpha
  Copy number: High Copy
Gene/Insert
  Gene/Insert name: NS5A
  Species: Hepatitis C
  Insert size (bp): 1341
  Promoter: CMV
  Tag / fusion protein: mCherry (C terminal on insert)
  Cloning method: Restriction Enzyme; 5′ cloning site HindIII (not destroyed); 3′ cloning site KpnI (not destroyed)
  Sequencing primers: 5′ CMV-F; 3′ SV40-R
Resource information
  A portion of this plasmid was derived from a plasmid made by: Xin Wang via addgene
Terms and licenses: Academic/Nonprofit Terms; Industry Terms: Not Available to Industry
How to cite: NS5A-mCherry was a gift from Tamas Balla (Addgene plasmid # 51616 ; http://n2t.net/addgene:51616 ; RRID:Addgene_51616)
