[The description below was written by a language model from this plasmid's Addgene catalogue record and pLannotate feature annotations shown in this document.]
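Description:
NS5A-mCherry is a mammalian expression plasmid built on the Clontech pEGFP-N1 backbone, in which the fluorescent protein position is occupied by mCherry rather than EGFP. It encodes hepatitis C virus non-structural protein 5A fused at its C terminus to mCherry. The NS5A insert (about 1.3 kb) was cloned between the HindIII and KpnI sites of the multiple cloning site. The automated annotation matches it to a fragment of the HCV genotype 1b (strain HC-J4) polyprotein. The polymerase function quoted in that annotation belongs to the generic polyprotein entry, not to this NS5A segment. Transcription is driven by the human cytomegalovirus immediate early enhancer and promoter and terminated by the SV40 polyadenylation signal downstream of mCherry.

The plasmid replicates at high copy in E. coli from a pUC-type ColE1 origin and also carries an f1 origin for single-stranded DNA production. A single NeoR/KanR gene (Tn5 aminoglycoside phosphotransferase) serves both hosts. A bacterial promoter provides kanamycin resistance in E. coli, while the SV40 early promoter and HSV TK polyadenylation signal allow G418 selection of transfected mammalian cells. The short large T antigen, ble and bGH poly(A) fragments in the table are probably backbone remnants or partial matches rather than functional elements. The catalogue lists a total vector size of 4,723 bp, which appears to refer to the backbone alone, whereas the depositor's full sequence is 6,064 nt.

The stated purpose is expression of NS5A as a binding partner of the phosphatidylinositol 4-kinase PI4KA. The red tag allows the protein to be visualised in live or fixed cells, and the associated work concerned cellular pools of phosphatidylinositol 4-phosphate.
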