Features (pLannotate 1.2.2; 16 found; start..end, strand, type, name):
     61..364     +  enhancer       CMV enhancer: human cytomegalovirus immediate early enhancer
    365..568     +  promoter       CMV promoter: human cytomegalovirus (CMV) immediate early promoter
    591..627     +  misc_feature   MCS (fragment): multiple cloning site
    628..1977    +  CDS            POLG_HCVJ4 (fragment): Experimental evidence at protein level: Swiss-Prot protein existence level 1. [RNA-directed RNA polymerase]: RNA-dependent RNA polymerase that performs primer-template recognition and RNA synthesis during viral replication. From Hepatitis C virus genotype 1b (strain HC-J4) (HCV).
   1978..2006    +  misc_feature   MCS (fragment): multiple cloning site
   2020..2727    +  CDS            mCherry: mCherry is a basic (constitutively fluorescent) red fluorescent protein published in 2004, derived from Discosoma sp.. It is reported to be a very rapidly-maturing monomer with low acid sensitivity.
   2746..2829    +  CDS            large T antigen (fragment): large T antigen from SV40 (simian virus 40)
   2852..2973    +  polyA_signal   SV40 poly(A) signal: SV40 polyadenylation signal
   3007..3435    -  rep_origin     f1 ori (sequence partly withheld): f1 bacteriophage origin of replication; arrow indicates direction of (+) strand synthesis
   3462..3566    +  promoter       AmpR promoter: bla
   3568..3925    +  promoter       SV40 promoter: SV40 enhancer and early promoter
   3960..4754    +  CDS            NeoR/KanR: aminoglycoside phosphotransferase from Tn5; aph(3')-II (or nptII); confers resistance to neomycin, kanamycin, and G418 (Geneticin®)
   4775..4927    +  CDS            ble (fragment): BLE_KLEPN - Experimental evidence at protein level: Swiss-Prot protein existence level 1. Binding protein with a strong affinity to the bleomycin family of antibiotics. Binds to CL990; an antimitotic-antibiotic compound. From Klebsiella pneumoniae.
   4986..5033    +  polyA_signal   HSV TK poly(A) signal: herpes simplex virus thymidine kinase polyadenylation signal (Cole and Stacy, 1985)
   5124..5140    -  polyA_signal   bGH poly(A) signal (fragment): bovine growth hormone polyadenylation signal
   5362..5950    +  rep_origin     ori: high-copy-number ColE1/pMB1/pBR322/pUC origin of replication
>Addgene plasmid #51616 | NS5A-mCherry | depositor full sequence | sequence record 79081 | NS5A-mCherry sequence 6064 bps
TAGTTATTAATAGTAATCAATTACGGGGTCATTAGTTCATAGCCCATATATGGAGTTCCGCGTTACATAA
CTTACGGTAAATGGCCCGCCTGGCTGACCGCCCAACGACCCCCGCCCATTGACGTCAATAATGACGTATG
TTCCCATAGTAACGCCAATAGGGACTTTCCATTGACGTCAATGGGTGGAGTATTTACGGTAAACTGCCCA
CTTGGCAGTACATCAAGTGTATCATATGCCAAGTACGCCCCCTATTGACGTCAATGACGGTAAATGGCCC
GCCTGGCATTATGCCCAGTACATGACCTTATGGGACTTTCCTACTTGGCAGTACATCTACGTATTAGTCA
TCGCTATTACCATGGTGATGCGGTTTTGGCAGTACATCAATGGGCGTGGATAGCGGTTTGACTCACGGGG
ATTTCCAAGTCTCCACCCCATTGACGTCAATGGGAGTTTGTTTTGGCACCAAAATCAACGGGACTTTCCA
AAATGTCGTAACAACTCCGCCCCATTGACGCAAATGGGCGGTAGGCGTGTACGGTGGGAGGTCTATATAA
GCAGAGCTGGTTTAGTGAACCGTCAGATCCGCTAGCGCTACCGGACTCAGATCTCGAGCTCAAGCTTACC
ATGGCGTCCGGCTCGTGGCTAAGGGATGTTTGGGATTGGATATGCACGGTGTTGACTGACTTCAAGACCT
GGCTCCAGTCCAAACTCCTGCCGCGGTTACCGGGAGTCCCTTTCCTGTCATGCCAACGCGGGTACAAGGG
AGTCTGGCGGGGGGACGGCATCATGCAAACCACCTGCCCATGCGGAGCACAGATCGCCGGACATGTCAAA
AACGGTTCCATGAGGATCGTAGGGCCTAGAACCTGCAGCAACACGTGGCACGGAACGTTCCCCATCAACG
CATACACCACGGGACCTTGCACACCCTCCCCGGCGCCCAACTATTCCAGGGCGCTATGGCGGGTGGCTGC
TGAGGAGTACGTGGAGGTTACGCGTGTGGGGGATTTCCACTACGTGACGGGCATGACCACTGACAACGTA
AAGTGCCCATGCCAGGTTCCGGCCCCCGAATTCTTCACGGAGGTGGATGGAGTGCGGTTGCACAGGTACG
CTCCGGCGTGCAAACCTCTTCTACGGGAGGACGTCACGTTCCAGGTCGGGCTCAACCAATACTTGGTCGG
GTCGCAGCTCCCATGCGAGCCCGAACCGGACGTAACAGTGCTTACTTCCATGCTCACCGATCCCTCCCAC
ATTACAGCAGAGACGGCTAAGCGTAGGCTGGCTAGAGGGTCTCCCCCCTCTTTAGCCAGCTCATCAGCTA
GCCAGTTGTCTGCGCCTTCTTTGAAGGCGACATGCACTACCCACCATGACTCCCCGGACGCTGACCTCAT
CGAGGCCAACCTCTTGTGGCGGCAGGAGATGGGCGGAAACATCACTCGCGTGGAGTCAGAGAATAAGGTA
GTAATTCTGGACTCTTTCGAACCGCTTCACGCGGAGGGGGATGAGAGGGAGATATCCGTCGCGGCGGAGA
TCCTGCGAAAATCCAGGAAGTTCCCCTCAGCGTTGCCCATATGGGCACGCCCGGACTACAATCCTCCACT
GCTAGAGTCCTGGAAGGACCCGGACTACGTCCCTCCGGTGGTACACGGATGCCCATTGCCACCTACCAAG
GCTCCTCCAATACCACCTCCACGGAGAAAGAGGACGGTTGTCCTGACAGAATCCAATGTGTCTTCTGCCT
TGGCGGAGCTCGCCACTAAGACCTTCGGTAGCTCCGGATCGTCGGCCGTTGATAGCGGCACGGCGACCGC
CCTTCCTGACCTGGCCTCCGACGACGGTGACAAAGGATCCGACGTTGAGTCGTACTCCTCCATGCCCCCC
CTTGAAGGGGAGCCGGGGGACCCCGATCTCAGCGACGGGTCTTGGTCTACCGTGAGTGAGGAGGCTAGTG
AGGATGTCGTCTGCTGCCAGTCGACGGTACCGCGGGCCCGGGATCCACCGGTCGCCACCATGGTGAGCAA
GGGCGAGGAGGATAACATGGCCATCATCAAGGAGTTCATGCGCTTCAAGGTGCACATGGAGGGCTCCGTG
AACGGCCACGAGTTCGAGATCGAGGGCGAGGGCGAGGGCCGCCCCTACGAGGGCACCCAGACCGCCAAGC
TGAAGGTGACCAAGGGTGGCCCCCTGCCCTTCGCCTGGGACATCCTGTCCCCTCAGTTCATGTACGGCTC
CAAGGCCTACGTGAAGCACCCCGCCGACATCCCCGACTACTTGAAGCTGTCCTTCCCCGAGGGCTTCAAG
TGGGAGCGCGTGATGAACTTCGAGGACGGCGGCGTGGTGACCGTGACCCAGGACTCCTCCCTGCAGGACG
GCGAGTTCATCTACAAGGTGAAGCTGCGCGGCACCAACTTCCCCTCCGACGGCCCCGTAATGCAGAAGAA
GACCATGGGCTGGGAGGCCTCCTCCGAGCGGATGTACCCCGAGGACGGCGCCCTGAAGGGCGAGATCAAG
CAGAGGCTGAAGCTGAAGGACGGCGGCCACTACGACGCTGAGGTCAAGACCACCTACAAGGCCAAGAAGC
CCGTGCAGCTGCCCGGCGCCTACAACGTCAACATCAAGTTGGACATCACCTCCCACAACGAGGACTACAC
CATCGTGGAACAGTACGAACGCGCCGAGGGCCGCCACTCCACCGGCGGCATGGACGAGCTGTACAAGTAA
GCGGCCGCGACTCTAGATCATAATCAGCCATACCACATTTGTAGAGGTTTTACTTGCTTTAAAAAACCTC
CCACACCTCCCCCTGAACCTGAAACATAAAATGAATGCAATTGTTGTTGTTAACTTGTTTATTGCAGCTT
ATAATGGTTACAAATAAAGCAATAGCATCACAAATTTCACAAATAAAGCATTTTTTTCACTGCATTCTAG
TTGTGGTTTGTCCAAACTCATCAATGTATCTTAAGGCGTAAATTGTAAGCGTTAATATTTTGTTAAAATT
CGCGTTAAATTTTTGTTAAATCAGCTCATTTTTTAACCAATAGGCCGAAATCGGCAAAATCCCTTATAAA
TCAAAAGAATAGACCGAGATAGGGT
[37 nt withheld, positions 3106-3142]
AAAGAACGTGGACTCCAACGTCAAAGG
[49 nt withheld, positions 3170-3218]
T
[91 nt withheld, positions 3220-3310]
G
[124 nt withheld, positions 3312-3435]
CAGGTGGCACTTTTCGGGGAAATGTGCGCGGAACCCCTATTTGTTTATTTTTCTAAATACATTCAAATAT
GTATCCGCTCATGAGACAATAACCCTGATAAATGCTTCAATAATATTGAAAAAGGAAGAGTCCTGAGGCG
GAAAGAACCAGCTGTGGAATGTGTGTCAGTTAGGGTGTGGAAAGTCCCCAGGCTCCCCAGCAGGCAGAAG
TATGCAAAGCATGCATCTCAATTAGTCAGCAACCAGGTGTGGAAAGTCCCCAGGCTCCCCAGCAGGCAGA
AGTATGCAAAGCATGCATCTCAATTAGTCAGCAACCATAGTCCCGCCCCTAACTCCGCCCATCCCGCCCC
TAACTCCGCCCAGTTCCGCCCATTCTCCGCCCCATGGCTGACTAATTTTTTTTATTTATGCAGAGGCCGA
GGCCGCCTCGGCCTCTGAGCTATTCCAGAAGTAGTGAGGAGGCTTTTTTGGAGGCCTAGGCTTTTGCAAA
GATCGATCAAGAGACAGGATGAGGATCGTTTCGCATGATTGAACAAGATGGATTGCACGCAGGTTCTCCG
GCCGCTTGGGTGGAGAGGCTATTCGGCTATGACTGGGCACAACAGACAATCGGCTGCTCTGATGCCGCCG
TGTTCCGGCTGTCAGCGCAGGGGCGCCCGGTTCTTTTTGTCAAGACCGACCTGTCCGGTGCCCTGAATGA
ACTGCAAGACGAGGCAGCGCGGCTATCGTGGCTGGCCACGACGGGCGTTCCTTGCGCAGCTGTGCTCGAC
GTTGTCACTGAAGCGGGAAGGGACTGGCTGCTATTGGGCGAAGTGCCGGGGCAGGATCTCCTGTCATCTC
ACCTTGCTCCTGCCGAGAAAGTATCCATCATGGCTGATGCAATGCGGCGGCTGCATACGCTTGATCCGGC
TACCTGCCCATTCGACCACCAAGCGAAACATCGCATCGAGCGAGCACGTACTCGGATGGAAGCCGGTCTT
GTCGATCAGGATGATCTGGACGAAGAGCATCAGGGGCTCGCGCCAGCCGAACTGTTCGCCAGGCTCAAGG
CGAGCATGCCCGACGGCGAGGATCTCGTCGTGACCCATGGCGATGCCTGCTTGCCGAATATCATGGTGGA
AAATGGCCGCTTTTCTGGATTCATCGACTGTGGCCGGCTGGGTGTGGCGGACCGCTATCAGGACATAGCG
TTGGCTACCCGTGATATTGCTGAAGAGCTTGGCGGCGAATGGGCTGACCGCTTCCTCGTGCTTTACGGTA
TCGCCGCTCCCGATTCGCAGCGCATCGCCTTCTATCGCCTTCTTGACGAGTTCTTCTGAGCGGGACTCTG
GGGTTCGAAATGACCGACCAAGCGACGCCCAACCTGCCATCACGAGATTTCGATTCCACCGCCGCCTTCT
ATGAAAGGTTGGGCTTCGGAATCGTTTTCCGGGACGCCGGCTGGATGATCCTCCAGCGCGGGGATCTCAT
GCTGGAGTTCTTCGCCCACCCTAGGGGGAGGCTAACTGAAACACGGAAGGAGACAATACCGGAAGGAACC
CGCGCTATGACGGCAATAAAAAGACAGAATAAAACGCACGGTGTTGGGTCGTTTGTTCATAAACGCGGGG
TTCGGTCCCAGGGCTGGCACTCTGTCGATACCCCACCGAGACCCCATTGGGGCCAATACGCCCGCGTTTC
TTCCTTTTCCCCACCCCACCCCCCAAGTTCGGGTGAAGGCCCAGGGCTCGCAGCCAACGTCGGGGCGGCA
GGCCCTGCCATAGCCTCAGGTTACTCATATATACTTTAGATTGATTTAAAACTTCATTTTTAATTTAAAA
GGATCTAGGTGAAGATCCTTTTTGATAATCTCATGACCAAAATCCCTTAACGTGAGTTTTCGTTCCACTG
AGCGTCAGACCCCGTAGAAAAGATCAAAGGATCTTCTTGAGATCCTTTTTTTCTGCGCGTAATCTGCTGC
TTGCAAACAAAAAAACCACCGCTACCAGCGGTGGTTTGTTTGCCGGATCAAGAGCTACCAACTCTTTTTC
CGAAGGTAACTGGCTTCAGCAGAGCGCAGATACCAAATACTGTCCTTCTAGTGTAGCCGTAGTTAGGCCA
CCACTTCAAGAACTCTGTAGCACCGCCTACATACCTCGCTCTGCTAATCCTGTTACCAGTGGCTGCTGCC
AGTGGCGATAAGTCGTGTCTTACCGGGTTGGACTCAAGACGATAGTTACCGGATAAGGCGCAGCGGTCGG
GCTGAACGGGGGGTTCGTGCACACAGCCCAGCTTGGAGCGAACGACCTACACCGAACTGAGATACCTACA
GCGTGAGCTATGAGAAAGCGCCACGCTTCCCGAAGGGAGAAAGGCGGACAGGTATCCGGTAAGCGGCAGG
GTCGGAACAGGAGAGCGCACGAGGGAGCTTCCAGGGGGAAACGCCTGGTATCTTTATAGTCCTGTCGGGT
TTCGCCACCTCTGACTTGAGCGTCGATTTTTGTGATGCTCGTCAGGGGGGCGGAGCCTATGGAAAAACGC
CAGCAACGCGGCCTTTTTACGGTTCCTGGCCTTTTGCTGGCCTTTTGCTCACATGTTCTTTCCTGCGTTA
TCCCCTGATTCTGTGGATAACCGTATTACCGCCATGCAT
