>Addgene plasmid #51616 | NS5A-mCherry | addgene partial sequence | sequence record 81900 | mCherry-R 5'-TTGGTCACCTTCAGCTTGG-3'
ATCTCGAACTCGTGGCCGTTCACGGAGCCCTCCATGTGCACCTTGAAGCGCATGAACTCCTTGATGATGG
CCATGTTATCCTCCTCGCCCTTGCTCACCATGGTGGCGACCGGTGGATCCCGGGCCCGCGGTACCGTCGA
CTGGCAGCAGACGACATCCTCACTAGCCTCCTCACTCACGGTAGACCAAGACCCGTCGCTGAGATCGGGG
TCCCCCGGCTCCCCTTCAAGGGGGGGCATGGAGGAGTACGACTCAACGTCGGATCCTTTGTCACCGTCGT
CGGAGGCCAGGTCAGGAAGGGCGGTCGCCGTGCCGCTATCAACGGCCGACGATCCGGAGCTACCGAAGGT
CTTAGTGGCGAGCTCCGCCAAGGCAGAAGACACATTGGATTCTGTCAGGACAACCGTCCTCTTTCTCCGT
GGAGGTGGTATTGGAGGAGCCTTGGTAGGTGGCAATGGGCATCCGTGTACCACCGGAGGGACGTAGTCCG
GGTCCTTCCAGGACTCTAGCAGTGGAGGATTGTAGTCCGGGCGTGCCCATATGGGCAACGCTGAGGGGAA
CTTCCTGGATTTTCGCAGGATCTCCGCCGCGACGGATATCTCCCTCTCATCCCCCTCCGCGTGAAGCGGT
TCGAAAGAGTCCAGAATTACTACCTTATTCTCTGACTCCACGCGAGTGATGTTTCCGCCCATCTCCTGCC
GCCACAAGAGGTTGGCCTCGATGAGGTCAGCGTCCGGGGAGTCATGGTGGGTAGTGCATGTCGCCTTCAA
AGAAGGCGCAGACAACTGGCTAGCTGATGAGCTGGCTAAAGAGGGGGGAGACCCTCTAGCCAGCCTACGC
TTAGCCGTCTCTGCTGTAATGTGGGAGGGATCGGTGAGCATGGAAGTAAGCA
