>Addgene plasmid #51616 | NS5A-mCherry | addgene partial sequence | sequence record 81912 | SV40pA-R 5'-GAAATTTGTGATGCTATTGC-3'
ACAACAACAATTGCATTCATTTTATGTTTCAGGTTCAGGGGGAGGTGTGGGAGGTTTTTTAAAGCAAGTA
AAACCTCTACAAATGTGGTATGGCTGATTATGATCTAGAGTCGCGGCCGCTTACTTGTACAGCTCGTCCA
TGCCGCCGGTGGAGTGGCGGCCCTCGGCGCGTTCGTACTGTTCCACGATGGTGTAGTCCTCGTTGTGGGA
GGTGATGTCCAACTTGATGTTGACGTTGTAGGCGCCGGGCAGCTGCACGGGCTTCTTGGCCTTGTAGGTG
GTCTTGACCTCAGCGTCGTAGTGGCCGCCGTCCTTCAGCTTCAGCCTCTGCTTGATCTCGCCCTTCAGGG
CGCCGTCCTCGGGGTACATCCGCTCGGAGGAGGCCTCCCAGCCCATGGTCTTCTTCTGCATTACGGGGCC
GTCGGAGGGGAAGTTGGTGCCGCGCAGCTTCACCTTGTAGATGAACTCGCCGTCCTGCAGGGAGGAGTCC
TGGGTCACGGTCACCACGCCGCCGTCCTCGAAGTTCATCACGCGCTCCCACTTGAAGCCCTCGGGGAAGG
ACAGCTTCAAGTAGTCGGGGATGTCGGCGGGGTGCTTCACGTAGGCCTTGGAGCCGTACATGAACTGAGG
GGACAGGATGTCCCAGGCGAAGGGCAGGGGGCCACCCTTGGTCACCTTCAGCTTGGCGGTCTGGGTGCCC
TCGTAGGGGCGGCCCTCGCCCTCGCCCTCGATCTCGAACTCGTGGCCGTTCACGGAGCCCTCCATGTGCA
CCTTGAAGCGCATGAACTCCTTGATGATGGCCATGTTATCCTCCTCGCCCTTGCTCACCATG
